Addgene plasmid #44338: pMX-hTAF7
Depositing lab: Marc Timmers. Depositing organization: University Medical Centre Utrecht. Publication: A central role for TFIID in the pluripotent transcription circuitry. Pijnappel WW, Esch D, Baltissen MP, Wu G, Mischerikow N, Bergsma AJ, van der Wal E, Han DW, Bruch Hv, Moritz S, Lijnzaad P, Altelaar AF, Sameith K, Zaehres H, Heck AJ, Holstege FC, Scholer HR, Timmers HT. Nature. 2013 Mar 28;495(7442):516-9. doi: 10.1038/nature11970. Epub 2013 Mar 17. PubMed 23503660.
Backbone
  Vector backbone: pMX
  Total vector size (bp): 5707
  Vector type: Mammalian Expression, Retroviral
Growth in bacteria
  Bacterial resistance: Ampicillin, 100 μg/mL
  Growth temperature: 37°C
  Growth strain: Stbl3
  Growth instructions: Standard growth
  Copy number: Unknown
Gene/Insert
  Gene/Insert name: TAF7 (alt name: TBP-associated factor 7)
  Species: H. sapiens (human)
  Insert size (bp): 1050
  GenBank ID: BC032737
  Entrez Gene: TAF7 (a.k.a. TAF2F, TAFII55)
  Promoter: LTR
  Cloning method: Restriction Enzyme; 5′ cloning site BamH1 (not destroyed); 3′ cloning site Sal1 (not destroyed)
  Sequencing primers: 5′ pBMN_5_primer
Terms and licenses: Academic/Nonprofit Terms; Industry Terms: Not Available to Industry
How to cite: pMX-hTAF7 was a gift from Marc Timmers (Addgene plasmid # 44338 ; http://n2t.net/addgene:44338 ; RRID:Addgene_44338)
