[The description below was written by a language model from this plasmid's Addgene catalogue record and pLannotate feature annotations shown in this document.]
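Description:
pMX-hTAF7 is a 5.7 kb Moloney murine leukemia virus-based retroviral expression plasmid built on the pMX backbone and carrying the human TAF7 cDNA (TBP-associated factor 7, also known as TAF2F or TAFII55). It is propagated in E. coli through a high-copy ColE1/pUC-type origin and selected with ampicillin via the β-lactamase gene and its native promoter. A short lacI fragment near the origin appears to be a non-functional backbone remnant. No mammalian selection marker or fluorescent reporter is annotated, so transduced cells cannot be selected or tracked through the vector itself.

The viral portion begins with the 5′ MMLV LTR, which the record names as the promoter driving the insert. It is followed by the MMLV packaging signal (with an adjacent fragment annotated as MESV Ψ), a truncated gag lacking its start codon, and a pol region containing the splice acceptor. Together these elements allow efficient encapsidation of the genomic RNA and production of a spliced transcript for the downstream gene. The roughly 1.05 kb TAF7 open reading frame was inserted between BamHI and SalI sites, both retained, with no epitope tag annotated. It is followed by the 3′ LTR. The annotation software labels a small part of this region as a ΔU3 self-inactivating fragment, but the adjoining MMLV LTR annotation and the stated LTR promoter suggest a conventional, non-self-inactivating design. Because functional gag, pol and env are absent, these must be supplied in trans by a packaging cell line or helper plasmids to produce replication-defective virus.

TAF7 is a subunit of the general transcription factor complex TFIID. The associated publication concerns the role of TFIID in the pluripotent transcription circuitry, which points to stable retroviral overexpression of this subunit in mammalian cells as the likely use.
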