Features (pLannotate 1.2.2; 12 found; start..end, strand, type, name):
     22..615     +  LTR            LTR: long terminal repeat from Moloney murine leukemia virus
    678..877     +  misc_feature   MMLV Ψ: packaging signal of Moloney murine leukemia virus (MMLV)
    929..1017    +  misc_feature   MESV Ψ (fragment): packaging signal of murine embryonic stem cell virus
   1094..1510    +  CDS            gag (truncated): truncated Moloney murine leukemia virus (MMLV) gag gene lacking the start codon
   1520..1894    +  misc_feature   pol region: Moloney murine leukemia virus (MMLV) pol region containing the splice acceptor site
   1951..2997    +  CDS            TAF7: TAF7_HUMAN - Also known as TAF2F, TAFII55. Experimental evidence at protein level: Swiss-Prot protein existence level 1. Functions as a component of the DNA-binding general transcription factor complex TFIID, a multimeric protein complex that plays a central role in mediating promoter responses to various activators and repressors. Present in both of the previously described TFIID species which either lack or contain TAFII30 (TFIID alpha and TFIID beta respectively). From Homo sapiens (Human).
   3090..3211    +  LTR            3' LTR (ΔU3) (fragment): self-inactivating 3' long terminal repeat (LTR) from Moloney murine leukemia virus
   3212..3681    +  LTR            LTR: long terminal repeat from Moloney murine leukemia virus
   3747..3799    -  CDS            lacI (fragment): lac repressor; lacI; The lac repressor binds to the lac operator to inhibit transcription in E. coli. This inhibition can be relieved by adding lactose or isopropyl-β-D-thiogalactopyranoside (IPTG).
   3982..4570    -  rep_origin     ori: high-copy-number ColE1/pMB1/pBR322/pUC origin of replication
   4734..5594    -  CDS            AmpR: β-lactamase; bla; confers resistance to ampicillin, carbenicillin, and related antibiotics
   5595..5699    -  promoter       AmpR promoter: bla
>Addgene plasmid #44338 | pMX-hTAF7 | depositor full sequence | sequence record 60336 | pMX-hTAF7 sequence 5707 bps
CCCGAAAAGTGCCACCTGCATAATGAAAGACCCCACCTGTAGGTTTGGCAAGCTAGCTTAAGTAACGCCA
TTTTGCAAGGCATGGAAAAATACATAACTGAGAATAGAAAAGTTCAGATCAAGGTCAGGAACAGATGGAA
CAGCTGAATATGGGCCAAACAGGATATCTGTGGTAAGCAGTTCCTGCCCCGGCTCAGGGCCAAGAACAGA
TGGAACAGCTGAATATGGGCCAAACAGGATATCTGTGGTAAGCAGTTCCTGCCCCGGCTCAGGGCCAAGA
ACAGATGGTCCCCAGATGCGGTCCAGCCCTCAGCAGTTTCTAGAGAACCATCAGATGTTTCCAGGGTGCC
CCAAGGACCTGAAATGACCCTGTGCCTTATTTGAACTAACCAATCAGTTCGCTTCTCGCTTCTGTTCGCG
CGCTTCTGCTCCCCGAGCTCAATAAAAGAGCCCACAACCCCTCACTCGGCGCGCCAGTCCTCCGATTGAC
TGAGTCGCCCGGGTACCCGTGTATCCAATAAACCCTCTTGCAGTTGCATCCGACTTGTGGTCTCGCTGTT
CCTTGGGAGGGTCTCCTCTGAGTGATTGACTACCCGTCAGCGGGGGTCTTTCATTTGGGGGCTCGTCCGG
GATCGGGAGACCCCTGCCCAGGGACCACCGACCCACCACCGGGAGGTAAGCTGGCCAGCAACTTATCTGT
GTCTGTCCGATTGTCTAGTGTCTATGACTGATTTTATGCGCCTGCGTCGGTACTAGTTAGCTAACTAGCT
CTGTATCTGGCGGACCCGTGGTGGAACTGACGAGTTCGGAACACCCGGCCGCAACCCTGGGAGACGTCCC
AGGGACTTCGGGGGCCGTTTTTGTGGCCCGACCTGAGTCCAAAAATCCCGATCGTTTTGGACTCTTTGGT
GCACCCCCCTAATAGGAGGGATATGTGGTTCTGGTAGGAGACGAGAACCTAAAACAGTTCCCGCCTCCGT
CTGAATTTTTGCTTTCGGTTTGGGACCGAAGCCGCGCCGCGCGTCTTGTCTGCTGCAGCATCGTTCTGTG
TTGTCTCTGTCTGACTGTGTTTCTGTATTTGTCTGAAAATTAGGGCCAGACTGTTACCACTCCCTTAAGT
TTGACCTTAGGTCACTGGAAAGATGTCGAGCGGATCGCTCACAACCAGTCGGTAGATGTCAAGAAGAGAC
GTTGGGTTACCTTCTGCTCTGCAGAATGGCCAACCTTTAACGTCGGATGGCCGCGAGACGGCACCTTTAA
CCGAGACCTCATCACCCAGGTTAAGATCAAGGTCTTTTCACCTGGCCCGCATGGACACCCAGACCAGGTC
CCCTACATCGTGACCTGGGAAGCCTTGGCTTTTGACCCCCCTCCCTGGGTCAAGCCCTTTGTACACCCTA
AGCCTCCGCCTCCTCTTCCTCCATCCGCCCCGTCTCTCCCCCTTGAACCTCCTCGTTCGACCCCGCCTCG
ATCCTCCCTTTATCCAGCCCTCACTCCTTCTCTAGGCGCCCCCATATGGCCATATGAGATCTTATATGGG
GCACCCCCGCCCCTTGTAAACTTCCCTGACCCTGACATGACAAGAGTTACTAACAGCCCCTCTCTCCAAG
CTCACTTACAGGCTCTCTACTTAGTCCAGCACGAAGTCTGGAGACCTCTGGCGGCAGCCTACCAAGAACA
ACTGGACCGACCGGTGGTACCTCACCCTTACCGAGTCGGCGACACAGTGTGGGTCCGCCGACACCAGACT
AAGAACCTAGAACCTCGCTGGAAAGGACCTTACACAGTCCTGCTGACCACCCCCACCGCCCTCAAAGTAG
ACGGCATCGCAGCTTGGATACACGCCGCCCACGTGAAGGCTGCCGACCCCGGGGGTGGACCATCCTCTAG
ACTGCCGGATCTAGCTAGTTAATTAAGGATCCTGGAGAAGTGAATCACAAGGAAATAAAGATGAGTAAAA
GCAAAGATGATGCTCCTCACGAACTGGAGAGCCAGTTTATCTTACGTCTGCCTCCAGAATATGCCTCTAC
TGTGAGAAGGGCAGTACAGTCTGGTCATGTCAACCTCAAGGACAGACTGACAATTGAGTTACATCCTGAT
GGGCGTCATGGAATCGTCAGAGTGGACCGTGTTCCATTGGCCTCAAAATTAGTAGACCTGCCCTGTGTTA
TGGAAAGCTTGAAAACCATTGATAAAAAAACTTTTTACAAGACAGCTGATATCTGTCAGATGCTTGTATC
CACAGTTGATGGTGATCTCTATCCTCCTGTGGAGGAGCCAGTTGCTAGCACTGATCCTAAAGCAAGCAAG
AAAAAGGATAAGGACAAAGAGAAAAAGTTTATCTGGAACCACGGAATTACTCTGCCTCTAAAGAATGTCA
GGAAGAGAAGGTTCCGGAAGACAGCAAAGAAGAAATATATTGAATCTCCAGATGTTGAAAAAGAAGTGAA
ACGATTGCTGAGTACAGATGCTGAAGCTGTTAGTACTCGGTGGGAAATAATTGCCGAAGATGAAACAAAG
GAGGCAGAAAATCAAGGCCTGGATATCTCTTCTCCAGGAATGTCTGGTCACAGGCAGGGCCATGACTCAT
TAGAACATGATGAGCTTCGGGAGATATTCAATGACCTCAGCAGCAGCAGTGAGGATGAAGATGAGACCCA
GCATCAAGATGAAGAAGATATAAACATCATTGACACGGAGGAAGATCTGGAGAGACAGCTACAGGACAAG
CTAAATGAATCAGATGAACAGCACCAGGAAAATGAAGGAACCAATCAGCTGGTTATGGGAATTCAGAAGC
AGATTGACAACATGAAAGGCAAGCTCCAAGAGACCCAGGACAGGGCAAAACGACAAGAGGATCTCATCAT
GAAAGTGGAAAATCTGGCTCTCAAGAACAGATTTCAGGCTGTACTGGATGAGCTCAAACAAAAGGAAGAC
CGAGAAAAGGAGCAACTCAGCTCTTTGCAAGAGGAGCTAGAATCACTCCTAGAGAAGTAAAAAGAACTGA
TATTTAATTTCAGTCTTCAGACTGGTCAGCAGTCGACGATAAAATAAAAGATTTTATTTAGTCTCCAGAA
AAAGGGGGGAATGAAAGACCCCACCTGTAGGTTTGGCAAGCTAGCTTAAGTAACGCCATTTTGCAAGGCA
TGGAAAAATACATAACTGAGAATAGAGAAGTTCAGATCAAGGTCAGGAACAGATGGAACAGCTGAATATG
GGCCAAACAGGATATCTGTGGTAAGCAGTTCCTGCCCCGGCTCAGGGCCAAGAACAGATGGAACAGCTGA
ATATGGGCCAAACAGGATATCTGTGGTAAGCAGTTCCTGCCCCGGCTCAGGGCCAAGAACAGATGGTCCC
CAGATGCGGTCCAGCCCTCAGCAGTTTCTAGAGAACCATCAGATGTTTCCAGGGTGCCCCAAGGACCTGA
AATGACCCTGTGCCTTATTTGAACTAACCAATCAGTTCGCTTCTCGCTTCTGTTCGCGCGCTTCTGCTCC
CCGAGCTCAATAAAAGAGCCCACAACCCCTCACTCGGGGCGCCAGTCCTCCGATTGACTGAGTCGCCCGG
GTACCCGTGTATCCAATAAACCCTCTTGCAGTTGCATCCGACTTGTGGTCTCGCTGTTCCTTGGGAGGGT
CTCCTCTGAGTGATTGACTACCCGTCAGCGGGGGTCTTTCACATGCAGCATGTATCAAAATTAATTTGGT
TTTTTTTCTTAAGTATTTACATTAAATGGCCATAGTTGCATTAATGAATCGGCCAACGCGCGGGGAGAGG
CGGTTTGCGTATTGGGCGCTCTTCCGCTTCCTCGCTCACTGACTCGCTGCGCTCGGTCGTTCGGCTGCGG
CGAGCGGTATCAGCTCACTCAAAGGCGGTAATACGGTTATCCACAGAATCAGGGGATAACGCAGGAAAGA
ACATGTGAGCAAAAGGCCAGCAAAAGGCCAGGAACCGTAAAAAGGCCGCGTTGCTGGCGTTTTTCCATAG
GCTCCGCCCCCCTGACGAGCATCACAAAAATCGACGCTCAAGTCAGAGGTGGCGAAACCCGACAGGACTA
TAAAGATACCAGGCGTTTCCCCCTGGAAGCTCCCTCGTGCGCTCTCCTGTTCCGACCCTGCCGCTTACCG
GATACCTGTCCGCCTTTCTCCCTTCGGGAAGCGTGGCGCTTTCTCATAGCTCACGCTGTAGGTATCTCAG
TTCGGTGTAGGTCGTTCGCTCCAAGCTGGGCTGTGTGCACGAACCCCCCGTTCAGCCCGACCGCTGCGCC
TTATCCGGTAACTATCGTCTTGAGTCCAACCCGGTAAGACACGACTTATCGCCACTGGCAGCAGCCACTG
GTAACAGGATTAGCAGAGCGAGGTATGTAGGCGGTGCTACAGAGTTCTTGAAGTGGTGGCCTAACTACGG
CTACACTAGAAGAACAGTATTTGGTATCTGCGCTCTGCTGAAGCCAGTTACCTTCGGAAAAAGAGTTGGT
AGCTCTTGATCCGGCAAACAAACCACCGCTGGTAGCGGTGGTTTTTTTGTTTGCAAGCAGCAGATTACGC
GCAGAAAAAAAGGATCTCAAGAAGATCCTTTGATCTTTTCTACGGGGTCTGACGCTCAGTGGAACGAAAA
CTCACGTTAAGGGATTTTGGTCATGAGATTATCAAAAAGGATCTTCACCTAGATCCTTTTGCGGCCGGCC
GCAAATCAATCTAAAGTATATATGAGTAAACTTGGTCTGACAGTTACCAATGCTTAATCAGTGAGGCACC
TATCTCAGCGATCTGTCTATTTCGTTCATCCATAGTTGCCTGACTCCCCGTCGTGTAGATAACTACGATA
CGGGAGGGCTTACCATCTGGCCCCAGTGCTGCAATGATACCGCGAGACCCACGCTCACCGGCTCCAGATT
TATCAGCAATAAACCAGCCAGCCGGAAGGGCCGAGCGCAGAAGTGGTCCTGCAACTTTATCCGCCTCCAT
CCAGTCTATTAATTGTTGCCGGGAAGCTAGAGTAAGTAGTTCGCCAGTTAATAGTTTGCGCAACGTTGTT
GCCATTGCTACAGGCATCGTGGTGTCACGCTCGTCGTTTGGTATGGCTTCATTCAGCTCCGGTTCCCAAC
GATCAAGGCGAGTTACATGATCCCCCATGTTGTGCAAAAAAGCGGTTAGCTCCTTCGGTCCTCCGATCGT
TGTCAGAAGTAAGTTGGCCGCAGTGTTATCACTCATGGTTATGGCAGCACTGCATAATTCTCTTACTGTC
ATGCCATCCGTAAGATGCTTTTCTGTGACTGGTGAGTACTCAACCAAGTCATTCTGAGAATAGTGTATGC
GGCGACCGAGTTGCTCTTGCCCGGCGTCAATACGGGATAATACCGCGCCACATAGCAGAACTTTAAAAGT
GCTCATCATTGGAAAACGTTCTTCGGGGCGAAAACTCTCAAGGATCTTACCGCTGTTGAGATCCAGTTCG
ATGTAACCCACTCGTGCACCCAACTGATCTTCAGCATCTTTTACTTTCACCAGCGTTTCTGGGTGAGCAA
AAACAGGAAGGCAAAATGCCGCAAAAAAGGGAATAAGGGCGACACGGAAATGTTGAATACTCATACTCTT
CCTTTTTCAATATTATTGAAGCATTTATCAGGGTTATTGTCTCATGAGCGGATACATATTTGAATGTATT
TAGAAAAATAAACAAATAGGGGTTCCGCGCACATTTC
