>Addgene plasmid #44338 | pMX-hTAF7 | addgene partial sequence | sequence record 63923 | pBMN5 5'-GCTTGGATACACGCCGC-3'
CATCCTCTAGACTGCCGGATCTAGCTAGTTAATTAAGGATCCTGGAGAAGTGAATCACAAGGAAATAAAG
ATGAGTAAAAGCAAAGATGATGCTCCTCACGAACTGGAGAGCCAGTTTATCTTACGTCTGCCTCCAGAAT
ATGCCTCTACTGTGAGAAGGGCAGTACAGTCTGGTCATGTCAACCTCAAGGACAGACTGACAATTGAGTT
ACATCCTGATGGGCGTCATGGAATCGTCAGAGTGGACCGTGTTCCATTGGCCTCAAAATTAGTAGACCTG
CCCTGTGTTATGGAAAGCTTGAAAACCATTGATAAAAAAACTTTTTACAAGACAGCTGATATCTGTCAGA
TGCTTGTATCCACAGTTGATGGTGATCTCTATCCTCCTGTGGAGGAGCCAGTTGCTAGCACTGATCCTAA
AGCAAGCAAGAAAAAGGATAAGGACAAAGAGAAAAAGTTTATCTGGAACCACGGAATTACTCTGCCTCTA
AAGAATGTCAGGAAGAGAAGGTTCCGGAAGACAGCAAAGAAGAAATATATTGAATCTCCAGATGTTGAAA
AAGAAGTGAAACGATTGCTGAGTACAGATGCTGAAGCTGTTAGTACTCGGTGGGAAATAATTGCCGAAGA
TGAAACAAAGGAGGCAGAAAATCAAGGCCTGGATATCTCTTCTCCAGGAATGTCTGGTCACAGGCAGGGC
CATGACTCATTAGAACATGATGAGCTTCGGGAGATATTCAATGACCTCAGCAGCAGCAGTGAGGATGAAG
ATGAGACCCAGCATCAAGATGAAGAAGATATAAACATCATTGACACGGAGGAAGATCTGGAGAGACAGCT
ACAGGACAAGCTAAATGAATCAGATGAACAGCACCAGGAAAATGAAGGAACCAATCAGCTGGTTATGGGA
ATTCAGAAGCAGATTGACAACATGAAAGGCAAGCTCCAAGAGACCCAGGACAGGGCAAAACGACAAGAGG
ATCTCATCATGAAAGTGGAA
